>Addgene plasmid #19840 | pCin4-3xFLAG-MKL1 D444-630 | addgene partial sequence | sequence record 25604 | 19840 with hMKL-internal 5'-GCGGAATTCTATCAAGACCAA
CATATCCTGCACAAGGCTGGCGAGGTGGTGGTAGCCTTCCCAGCGGCCCGGCTGAGCACGGGGCCAGCCC
TGGTGGCAGCAGGCCTGGCTCCAGCTGAGGTGGTGGTGGCCACGGTGGCCAGCAGTGGGGTGGTGAAGTT
TGCTAGCCCTGAGCCCGAGCCGGTCCCCGCCCCCCAGTTGCTTCTGGGGCCTCAGGGCCCCAGCCTCATC
AAGGGGGTTGCACCTCCCACCCTCATCACCGACTCCACAGGGACCCACCTTGTCCTCACCGTGACCAATA
AGAATGCAGACAGCCCTGGCCTGTCCAGTGGGAGCCCCCAGCAGCCCTCGTCCCAGCCTGGCTCTCCAGC
GCCTGCCCCCTCTGCCCAGATGGACCTGGAGCACCCACTGCAGCCCCTCTTTGGGGCCCCCACTTCTCTG
CTGAAGAAGGAACCACCTGGCTATGAGGAAGCCATGAGCCAGCAGCCCAAACAGCAGGAAAATGGTTCCT
CAAGCCAGCAGATGGACGACCTGTTTGACATTCTCATTCAGAGCGGAGAAATTTCAGCAGATTTCAAAGA
GCCGCCATCCCTGCCAGGGAAGGAGAAGCCATCCCCGAAGACAGTCTGTGGGTCCCCCNTGGCAGCACAG
CCATCATCTTTCTTGCTGAGCTCCCCCAGGCTGCCC
