>Addgene plasmid #19840 | pCin4-3xFLAG-MKL1 D444-630 | addgene partial sequence | sequence record 25605 | 19840 with CMV-F
ATTCGATGCCGCCTTTGAAAAGTCCAGCCGCATTTCATGAGCAGAGAAGGAGCTTGGAGCGGGCCAGGAC
AGAGGACTATCTCAAACGGAAGATTCGTTCCCGGCCGGAGAGATCGGAGCTGGTCAGGATGCACATTTTG
GAAGAGACCTCGGCTGAGCCATCCCTCCAGGCCAAGCAGCTGAAGCTGAAGAGAGCCAGACTAGCCGATG
ACCTCAATGAGAAGATTGCACAGAGGCCTGGCCCCATGGAGCTGGTGGAGAAGAACATCCTTCCTGTTGA
GTCCAGCCTGAAGGAAGCCATCATTGTGGGCCAGGTGAACTATCCCAAAGTAGCAGACAGCTCTTCCTTC
GATGAGGACAGCAGCGATGCCTTATCCCCCGAGCAGCCTGCCAGCCATGAGTCCCAGGGTTCTGTGCCGT
CACCCCTGGAGGCCCGAGTCAGCGAACCACTGCTCAGTGCCACCTCTGCATCCCCCACCCAGGTTGTGTC
TCAACTTCCGATGGGCCGGGATTCCAGANAAATGCTTTTCCTGGCAGAGCAGCCTCCTCTGCCTCCCCCA
CCTCTGCTGCCTCCCAGCCTCACCAATG
