[The description below was written by a language model from this plasmid's Addgene catalogue record.]
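Description:
pCin4-3xFLAG-MKL1 D444-630 is a mammalian expression plasmid built on the pCin4 backbone (about 5.3 kb without insert). It is propagated in E. coli as a high-copy plasmid under ampicillin selection. The record gives no feature table and does not state the promoter, polyadenylation signal, origin of replication or any mammalian selection marker, so those details cannot be confirmed from the information provided.

The payload is a roughly 2.2 kb human MKL1 coding sequence (gene symbol MRTFA, also known as MAL, BSAC or MRTF-A) carrying an internal deletion of amino acids 444 to 630. It was inserted by restriction cloning between EcoRI and BamHI sites, both of which remain intact. The insert is fused at its N terminus to a 3xFLAG epitope tag supplied by the backbone. According to the depositor, this tag derives from a commercial 3xFLAG-CMV vector, includes variant FLAG repeats, and is well recognised by the anti-FLAG M2 monoclonal antibody. This allows the mutant protein to be detected by immunoblotting or immunofluorescence, or to be immunoprecipitated.

MKL1 is a coactivator of serum response factor. The associated publication examines how serum-induced phosphorylation of MKL1 through the ERK1/2 pathway inhibits its nuclear localisation. This deletion construct is therefore most plausibly one of a set of mutants for mapping the regions of MKL1 that contribute to its phosphorylation, subcellular localisation or coactivator function in transfected mammalian cells. The record does not state the specific role of residues 444 to 630.
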