Addgene plasmid #19840: pCin4-3xFLAG-MKL1 D444-630
Depositing lab: Ron Prywes. Depositing organization: Columbia University. Publication: Serum-induced phosphorylation of the serum response factor coactivator MKL1 by the extracellular signal-regulated kinase 1/2 pathway inhibits its nuclear localization. Muehlich S, Wang R, Lee SM, Lewis TC, Dai C, Prywes R. Mol Cell Biol. 2008 Oct;28(20):6302-13. doi: 10.1128/MCB.00427-08. Epub 2008 Aug 11. PubMed 18694962.
Backbone
  Vector backbone: pCin4
  Backbone manufacturer: S Rees et al., BioTechniques 1996
  Backbone size w/o insert (bp): 5257
  Vector type: Mammalian Expression
Growth in bacteria
  Bacterial resistance: Ampicillin, 100 μg/mL
  Growth temperature: 37°C
  Growth strain: DH5alpha
  Copy number: High Copy
Gene/Insert
  Gene/Insert name: MKL1 D444-630 (alt name: MAL, BSAC, MRTF-A)
  Species: H. sapiens (human)
  Insert size (bp): 2236
  Mutation: deleted amino acids 444-630
  Entrez Gene: MRTFA (a.k.a. BSAC, MAL, MKL, MKL1, MRTF-A)
  Tag / fusion protein: 3xFLAG (N terminal on backbone)
  Cloning method: Restriction Enzyme; 5′ cloning site EcoRI (not destroyed); 3′ cloning site BamHI (not destroyed)
  Sequencing primers: 5′ NA
Terms and licenses: Academic/Nonprofit Terms; Industry Terms: Not Available to Industry
Depositor comments: The 3xFlag in the vector is from Sigma, p3xFlag-CMV-7.1 has variant flag sequences (DYKDHD) and is recognized well by their anti-flag monoclonal M2.
How to cite: pCin4-3xFLAG-MKL1 D444-630 was a gift from Ron Prywes (Addgene plasmid # 19840 ; http://n2t.net/addgene:19840 ; RRID:Addgene_19840)
